>Addgene plasmid #145902 | pAc5.1B-EGFP-DmDCP1_128-372_A | depositor full sequence | sequence record 288347 | Full Sequence
CTTCAAGGAATTAATTCTATATTCTAAAAACACAAATGATACTTCTAAAAAAAATCATGAATGGCATCAA
CTCTGAATCAAATCTTTGCAGATGCACCTACTTCTCATTTCCACTGTCACATCATTTTTCCAGATCTCGC
TGCCTGTTATGTGGCCCACAAACCAAGACACGTTTTATGGCCATTAAAGCTGGCTGATCGTCGCCAAACA
CCAAATACATATCAATATGTACATTCGAGAAAGAAGCGATCAAAGAAGCGTCTTCGGGCGAGTAGGAGAA
TGCGGAGGAGAAGGAGAACGAGCTGATCTAGTATCTCTCCACAATCCAATGCCAACTGACCAACTGGCCA
TATTCGGAGCAATTTGAAGCCAATTTCCATCGCCTGGCGATCGCTCCATTCTTGGCTATATGTTTTTCAC
CGTTCCCGGGGCCATTTTCAAAGACTCGTCGGTAAGATAAGATTGTGTCACTCGCTGTCTCTCTTCATTT
GTCGAAGAATGCTGAGGAATTTCGCGATGACGTCGGCGAGTATTTTGAAGAATGAGAATAATTTGTATTT
ATACGAAAATCAGTTAGTGGAATTTTCTACAAAAACATGTTATCTATAGATAATTTTGTTGCAAAATATG
TTGACTATGACAAAGATTGTATGTATATACCTTTAATGTATTCTCATTTTCTTATGTATTTATAATGGCA
ATGATGATACTGATGATATTTTAAGATGATGCCAGACCACAGGCTGATTTCTGCGTCTTTTGCCGAACGC
AGTGCATGTGCGGTTGTTGTTTTTTGGAATAGTTTCAATTTTCGGACTGTCCGCTTTGATTTCAGTTTCT
TGGCTTATTCAAAAAGCAAAGTAAAGCCAAAAAAGCGAGATGGCAATACCAAATGCGGCAAAACGGTAGT
GGAAGGAAAGGGGTGCGGGGCAGCGGAAGGAAGGGTGGGGCGGGGCGTGGCGGGGTCTGTGGCTGGGCGC
GACGTCACCGACGTTGGAGCCACTCCTTTGACCATGTGTGCGTGTGTGTATTATTCGTGTCTCGCCACTC
GCCGGTTGTTTTTTTCTTTTTATCTCGCTCTCTCTAGCGCCATCTCGTACGCATGCTCAACGCACCGCAT
GTTGCCGTGTCCTTTATGCGTCATTTTGGCTCGAAATAGGCAATTATTTAAACAAAGATTAGTCAACGAA
AACGCTAAAATAAATAAGTCTACAATATGGTTACTTATTGCCATGTGTGTGCAGCCAACGATAGCAACAA
AAGCAACAACACAGTGGCTTTCCCTCTTTCACTTTTTGTTTGCAAGCGCGTGCGAGCAAGACGGCACGAC
CGGCAAACGCAATTACGCTGACAAAGAGCAGACGAAGTTTTGGCCGAAAAACATCAAGGCGCCTGATACG
AATGCATTTGCAATAACAATTGCGATATTTAATATTGTTTATGAAGCTGTTTGACTTCAAAACACACAAA
AAAAAAAATAAAACAAATTATTTGAAAGAGAATTAGGAATCGGACAGCTTATCGTTACGGGCTAACAGCA
CACCGAGACGAAATAGCTTACCTGACGTCACAGCCTCTGGAAGAACTGCCGCCAAGCAGAGAGAGAGAGA
AAAAGAGGGAGAGCAGCTTAGACCGCATGTGCTTGTGTGTGAGGCGTCTCTCTCTTCGTCTCCTGTTTGC
GCAAACGCATAGACTGCACTGAGAAAATCGATTACCTATTTTTTATGAATGAATATTTGCACTATTACTA
TTCAAAACTATTAAGATAGCAATCACATTCAATAGCCAAATACTATACCACCTGAGCGATGCAACGAAAT
GATCAATTTGAGCAAAAATGCTGCATATTTAGGACGGCATCATTATAGAAATGCTTCTTGCTGTGTACTT
TTCTCTCGTCTGGCAGCTGTTTCGCCGTTATTGTTAAAACCGGCTTAAGTTAGGTGTGTTTTCTACGACT
AGTGATGCCCCTACTAGAAGATGTGTGTTGCACAAATGTCCCTGAATAACCAATTTGAAGTGCAGATAGC
AGTAAACGTAAGCTAATATGAATATTATTTAACTGTAATGTTTTAATATCGCTGGACATTACTAATAAAC
CCACTATAAACACATGTACATATGTATGTTTTGGCATACAATGAGTAGTTGGGGAAAAAATGTGTAAAAG
CACCGTGACCATCACAGCATAAAGATAACCAGCTGAAGTATCGAATATGAGTAACCCCCAAATTGAATCA
CATGCCGCAACTGATAGGACCCATGGAAGTACACTCTTCATGGCGATATACAAGACACACACAAGCACGA
ACACCCAGTTGCGGAGGAAATTCTCCGTAAATGAAAACCCAATCGGCGAACAATTCATACCCATATATGG
TAAAAGTTTTGAACGCGACTTGAGAGCGGAGAGCATTGCGGCTGATAAGGTTTTAGCGCTAAGCGGGCTT
TATAAAACGGGCTGCGGGACCAGTTTTCATATCACTACCGTTTGAGTTCTTGTGCTGTGTGGATACTCCT
CCCGACACAAAGCCGCTCCATCAGCCAGCAGTCGTCTAATCCAGAGACCCCGGATCGGGGTACCAACATG
GTGAGCAAGGGCGAGGAGCTGTTCACCGGGGTGGTGCCCATCCTGGTCGAGCTGGACGGCGACGTAAACG
GCCACAAGTTCAGCGTGTCCGGCGAGGGCGAGGGCGATGCCACCTACGGCAAGCTGACCCTGAAGTTCAT
CTGCACCACCGGCAAGCTGCCCGTGCCCTGGCCCACCCTCGTGACCACCCTGACCTACGGCGTGCAGTGC
TTCAGCCGCTACCCCGACCACATGAAGCAGCACGACTTCTTCAAGTCCGCCATGCCCGAAGGCTACGTCC
AGGAGCGCACCATCTTCTTCAAGGACGACGGCAACTACAAGACCCGCGCCGAGGTGAAGTTCGAGGGCGA
CACCCTGGTGAACCGCATCGAGCTGAAGGGCATCGACTTCAAGGAGGACGGCAACATCCTGGGGCACAAG
CTGGAGTACAACTACAACAGCCACAACGTCTATATCATGGCCGACAAGCAGAAGAACGGCATCAAGGTGA
ACTTCAAGATCCGCCACAACATCGAGGACGGCAGCGTGCAGCTCGCCGACCACTACCAGCAGAACACCCC
CATCGGCGACGGCCCCGTGCTGCTGCCCGACAACCACTACCTGAGCACCCAGTCCGCCCTGAGCAAAGAC
CCCAACGAGAAGCGCGATCACATGGTCCTGCTGGAGTTCGTGACCGCCGCCGGGATCACTCTCGGCATGG
ACGAGCTGTACAAGCCAAGCTTGAATTCGGATCAGGGAACGAATGGCCAGGCCCAGCGTCACGTCTCCGC
GCCCCAGCAGCCAAAGCAGGACAGCAGCCAGCCGGCCAGCATATTCAACATGCTGACCAAGGCCCAGAAG
GACTACAATGCCCAGGTGAGCGGCGGGCAGCCGAAGACGCCTTCGGCGGAGAACGTAACGGCCGGCAATG
TGTTGAAGTTCTTCGAATCGGCCAAGCAGGCCACGGCAGAGTCACTGTTCCACCGCGTCCAGCCGCTCTC
CGTGGACCAGCTGGAGAAACAGCAGCGGGCAGCCACGCCTGGCGAGGATCTGTTGCCCCCGGCAGGCAGG
GACAATCACGAGAGCCGGCTGTCGCCCTTCCAGAAGATGCAGCAGCTTAACATTCAGCTCCTGAGCGACC
TGAAGATCGGTAAAAGCTACGCTACGGCTCAATCTCCGACAGTCGCCCCGTCCTCGTCGGCGCTGATGGC
CAACGACGATGCCGGCAAGTGCTTGCGGAGACTGCTGGCTGGCGACAAGCCCGGGCCGGCCCTCATGCCG
CCCACCATGTTCGACGCGCCCAACAACGGCAATCCGGAGCCACAGCAGCCACAGCAGCCACAGCAGCCAC
TGCTGAACTCGACGCAGTTCGTCCAGGCCTTCACGTACCTTATCCAGAACGATAAGGAGTTTGCCAACAA
GCTGCACAAGGCCTACCTGAACGGCTGTTCCAATCTACTGCTGGACTCCAGCTCCACATATCAATAACTC
GAGTCTAGAGGGCCCGCGGTTCGAAGGTAAGCCTATCCCTAACCCTCTCCTCGGTCTCGATTCTACGCGT
ACCGGTCATCATCACCATCACCATTGAGTTTAAACCCGCTGATCAGCCTCGACTGTGCCTTCTAAGGCCT
GAGCTCGCTGATCAGCCTCGATCGAGGATCCAGACATGATAAGATACATTGATGAGTTTGGACAAACCAC
AACTAGAATGCAGTGAAAAAAATGCTTTATTTGTGAAATTTGTGATGCTATTGCTTTATTTGTAACCATT
ATAAGCTGCAATAAACAAGTTAACAACAACAATTGCATTCATTTTATGTTTCAGGTTCAGGGGGAGGTGT
GGGAGGTTTTTTAAAGCAAGTAAAACCTCTACAAATGTGGTATGGCTGATTATGATCAGTCGACCGATGC
CCTTGAGAGCCTTCAACCCAGTCAGCTCCTTCCGGTGGGCGCGGGGCATGACTATCGTCGCCGCACTTAT
GACTGTCTTCTTTATCATGCAACTCGTAGGACAGGTGCCGGCAGCGCTCTGGGTCATTTTCGGCGAGGAC
CGCTTTCGCTGGAGCGCGACGATGATCGGCCTGTCGCTTGCGGTATTCGGAATCTTGCACGCCCTCGCTC
AAGCCTTCGTCACTGGTCCCGCCACCAAACGTTTCGGCGAGAAGCAGGCCATTATCGCCGGCATGGCGGC
CGACGCGCTGGGCTACGTCTTGCTGGCGTTCGCGACGCGAGGCTGGATGGCCTTCCCCATTATGATTCTT
CTCGCTTCCGGCGGCATCGGGATGCCCGCGTTGCAGGCCATGCTGTCCAGGCAGGTAGATGACGACCATC
AGGGACAGCTTCAAGGATCGCTCGCGGCTCTTACCAGCCAGCAAAAGGCCAGGAACCGTAAAAAGGCCGC
GTTGCTGGCGTTTTTCCATAGGCTCCGCCCCCCTGACGAGCATCACAAAAATCGACGCTCAAGTCAGAGG
TGGCGAAACCCGACAGGACTATAAAGATACCAGGCGTTTCCCCCTGGAAGCTCCCTCGTGCGCTCTCCTG
TTCCGACCCTGCCGCTTACCGGATACCTGTCCGCCTTTCTCCCTTCGGGAAGCGTGGCGCTTTCTCAATG
CTCACGCTGTAGGTATCTCAGTTCGGTGTAGGTCGTTCGCTCCAAGCTGGGCTGTGTGCACGAACCCCCC
GTTCAGCCCGACCGCTGCGCCTTATCCGGTAACTATCGTCTTGAGTCCAACCCGGTAAGACACGACTTAT
CGCCACTGGCAGCAGCCACTGGTAACAGGATTAGCAGAGCGAGGTATGTAGGCGGTGCTACAGAGTTCTT
GAAGTGGTGGCCTAACTACGGCTACACTAGAAGGACAGTATTTGGTATCTGCGCTCTGCTGAAGCCAGTT
ACCTTCGGAAAAAGAGTTGGTAGCTCTTGATCCGGCAAACAAACCACCGCTGGTAGCGGTGGTTTTTTTG
TTTGCAAGCAGCAGATTACGCGCAGAAAAAAAGGATCTCAAGAAGATCCTTTGATCTTTTCTACGGGGTC
TGACGCTCAGTGGAACGAAAACTCACGTTAAGGGATTTTGGTCATGAGATTATCAAAAAGGATCTTCACC
TAGATCCTTTTAAATTAAAAATGAAGTTTTAAATCAATCTAAAGTATATATGAGTAAACTTGGTCTGACA
GTTACCAATGCTTAATCAGTGAGGCACCTATCTCAGCGATCTGTCTATTTCGTTCATCCATAGTTGCCTG
ACTCCCCGTCGTGTAGATAACTACGATACGGGAGGGCTTACCATCTGGCCCCAGTGCTGCAATGATACCG
CGAGACCCACGCTCACCGGCTCCAGATTTATCAGCAATAAACCAGCCAGCCGGAAGGGCCGAGCGCAGAA
GTGGTCCTGCAACTTTATCCGCCTCCATCCAGTCTATTAATTGTTGCCGGGAAGCTAGAGTAAGTAGTTC
GCCAGTTAATAGTTTGCGCAACGTTGTTGCCATTGCTGCAGGCATCGTGGTGTCACGCTCGTCGTTTGGT
ATGGCTTCATTCAGCTCCGGTTCCCAACGATCAAGGCGAGTTACATGATCCCCCATGTTGTGCAAAAAAG
CGGTTAGCTCCTTCGGTCCTCCGATCGTTGTCAGAAGTAAGTTGGCCGCAGTGTTATCACTCATGGTTAT
GGCAGCACTGCATAATTCTCTTACTGTCATGCCATCCGTAAGATGCTTTTCTGTGACTGGTGAGTACTCA
ACCAAGTCATTCTGAGAATAGTGTATGCGGCGACCGAGTTGCTCTTGCCCGGCGTCAACACGGGATAATA
CCGCGCCACATAGCAGAACTTTAAAAGTGCTCATCATTGGAAAACGTTCTTCGGGGCGAAAACTCTCAAG
GATCTTACCGCTGTTGAGATCCAGTTCGATGTAACCCACTCGTGCACCCAACTGATCTTCAGCATCTTTT
ACTTTCACCAGCGTTTCTGGGTGAGCAAAAACAGGAAGGCAAAATGCCGCAAAAAAGGGAATAAGGGCGA
CACGGAAATGTTGAATACTCATACTCTTCCTTTTTCAATATTATTGAAGCATTTATCAGGGTTATTGTCT
CATGAGCGGATACATATTTGAATGTATTTAGAAAAATAAACAAATAGGGGTTCCGCGCACATTTCCCCGA
AAAGTGCCACCTGACGTCTAAGAAACCATTATTATCATGACATTAACCTATAAAAATAGGCGTATCACGA
GGCCCTTTCGT
Features (pLannotate 1.2.2; 9 found; start..end, strand, type, name):
     56..2568    +  promoter       Ac5 promoter: Drosophila melanogaster actin 5C promoter
   2588..3304    +  CDS            EGFP: EGFP is a basic (constitutively fluorescent) green fluorescent protein published in 1996, derived from Aequorea victoria. It is reported to be a rapidly-maturing weak dimer with moderate acid sensitivity.
   4086..4127    +  CDS            V5 tag: epitope tag from simian virus 5
   4227..4361    -  polyA_signal   SV40 poly(A) signal: SV40 polyadenylation signal
   4384..4468    -  CDS            large T antigen (fragment): large T antigen from SV40 (simian virus 40)
   4469..4939    +  CDS            TcR (fragment): tetracycline efflux protein; tet; confers resistance to tetracycline
   4983..5571    -  rep_origin     ori: high-copy-number ColE1/pMB1/pBR322/pUC origin of replication
   5742..6602    -  CDS            AmpR: β-lactamase; bla; confers resistance to ampicillin, carbenicillin, and related antibiotics
   6603..6707    -  promoter       AmpR promoter: bla
