[The description below was written by a language model from this plasmid's Addgene catalogue record and pLannotate feature annotations shown in this document.]
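Description:
pAc5.1B-EGFP-DmDCP1_128-372_A is a 6.8 kb insect expression plasmid for producing a GFP-tagged fragment of Drosophila melanogaster DCP1, the decapping activator encoded by Dcp1 (CG11183). The catalogue lists the backbone as unknown, but the name and the annotated parts are consistent with a pAc5.1-type vector. It is maintained in E. coli through a ColE1/pUC-family origin and selected with ampicillin via the bla gene and its own promoter. The record describes it as low copy, although the annotated origin is of the type usually considered high copy. Short annotated fragments of a tetracycline resistance gene and of SV40 large T antigen appear to be non-functional backbone remnants.

Expression is driven by the Drosophila actin 5C (Ac5) promoter, a strong constitutive promoter commonly used in cultured fly cells. Immediately downstream lies the EGFP coding sequence. It is followed by an unannotated stretch of roughly 780 nucleotides that matches the size expected for residues 128–372 of DCP1, so the insert is evidently fused to the C-terminus of EGFP. A V5 epitope tag sequence sits after this region, but the record does not say whether it is read in frame or preceded by a stop codon. An SV40 polyadenylation signal terminates the transcript. No selectable marker for insect cells is annotated, which suggests transient transfection.

The N-terminal truncation fits with domain mapping, and the associated publication concerns the direct DCP1–XRN1 interaction that links mRNA decapping to 5′ exonucleolytic decay. The EGFP fusion would suit localisation or pull-down assays. The depositor sequence may be theoretical rather than experimentally verified.
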