Addgene plasmid #145902: pAc5.1B-EGFP-DmDCP1_128-372_A
Purpose: Insect Expression of DmDCP1_128-372
Depositing lab: Elisa Izaurralde. Depositing organization: Max Planck Institute for Developmental Biology. Publication: A direct interaction between DCP1 and XRN1 couples mRNA decapping to 5' exonucleolytic degradation. Braun JE, Truffault V, Boland A, Huntzinger E, Chang CT, Haas G, Weichenrieder O, Coles M, Izaurralde E. Nat Struct Mol Biol. 2012 Dec;19(12):1324-31. doi: 10.1038/nsmb.2413. Epub 2012 Nov 11. PubMed 23142987.
Backbone
  Vector backbone: Unknown
  Vector type: Insect Expression
Growth in bacteria
  Bacterial resistance: Ampicillin, 100 μg/mL
  Growth temperature: 37°C
  Growth strain: DH5alpha
  Copy number: Low Copy
Gene/Insert
  Gene/Insert name: DmDCP1_128-372
  Species: D. melanogaster (fly)
  Entrez Gene: Dcp1 (a.k.a. anon-WO0118547.163, CG11183, Dcp-1, DCP1, Dcp1p, dDcp1, dDCP1, Dmel\CG11183)
  Cloning method: Unknown
Terms and licenses: Academic/Nonprofit Terms; Industry Terms: Not Available to Industry
Depositor comments: Plasmids from this collection were made available to the research community and donated after the lab closed. Please note that the sequence provided by the depositing laboratory may be theoretical/predicted or based on Sanger sequencing results. There may be discrepancies between sequencing results obtained by Addgene and the depositor sequence. If an Addgene verified sequence is not available, please contact before placing your order to request that our lab fully sequence the plasmid.
How to cite: pAc5.1B-EGFP-DmDCP1_128-372_A was a gift from Elisa Izaurralde (Addgene plasmid # 145902 ; http://n2t.net/addgene:145902 ; RRID:Addgene_145902)
